>Addgene plasmid #207174 | pENTR1a-CRISPRoffv2.1 | addgene full sequence | sequence record 413213 | Addgene NGS Result
CTTTCCTGCGTTATCCCCTGATTCTGTGGATAACCGTATTACCGCTAGCATGGATCTCGGGGACGTCTAA
CTACTAAGCGAGAGTAGGGAACTGCCAGGCATCAAATAAAACGAAAGGCTCAGTCGGAAGACTGGGCCTT
TCGTTTTATCTGTTGTTTGTCGGTGAACGCTCTCCTGAGTAGGACAAATCCGCCGGGAGCGGATTTGAAC
GTTGTGAAGCAACGGCCCGGAGGGTGGCGGGCAGGACGCCCGCCATAAACTGCCAGGCATCAAACTAAGC
AGAAGGCCATCCTGACGGATGGCCTTTTTGCGTTTCTACAAACTCTTCCTGTTAGTTAGTTACTTAAGCT
CGGGCCCCAAATAATGATTTTATTTTGACTGATAGTGACCTGTTCGTTGCAACAAATTGATAAGCAATGC
TTTTTTATAATGCCAACTTTGTACAAAAAAGCAGGCTTTAAAGGAACCAATTCAGTCGACTGGATCCGGT
ACCGAATTCTGCAGTCGACGGTACCGCGGGCCCGGGATCCACCGGTCGCCACCATGAACCATGACCAGGA
ATTTGACCCCCCAAAGGTTTACCCACCTGTGCCAGCTGAGAAGAGGAAGCCCATCCGCGTGCTGTCTCTC
TTTGATGGGATTGCTACAGGGCTCCTGGTGCTGAAGGACCTGGGCATCCAAGTGGACCGCTACATTGCCT
CCGAGGTGTGTGAGGACTCCATCACGGTGGGCATGGTGCGGCACCAGGGAAAGATCATGTACGTCGGGGA
CGTCCGCAGCGTCACACAGAAGCATATCCAGGAGTGGGGCCCATTCGACCTGGTGATTGGAGGCAGTCCC
TGCAATGACCTCTCCATTGTCAACCCTGCCCGCAAGGGACTTTATGAGGGTACTGGCCGCCTCTTCTTTG
AGTTCTACCGCCTCCTGCATGATGCGCGGCCCAAGGAGGGAGATGATCGCCCCTTCTTCTGGCTCTTTGA
GAATGTGGTGGCCATGGGCGTTAGTGACAAGAGGGACATCTCGCGATTTCTTGAGTCTAACCCCGTGATG
ATTGACGCCAAAGAAGTGTCTGCTGCACACAGGGCCCGTTACTTCTGGGGTAACCTTCCTGGCATGAACA
GGCCTTTGGCATCCACTGTGAATGATAAGCTGGAGCTGCAAGAGTGTCTGGAGCACGGCAGAATAGCCAA
GTTCAGCAAAGTGAGGACCATTACCACCAGGTCAAACTCTATAAAGCAGGGCAAAGACCAGCATTTCCCC
GTCTTCATGAACGAGAAGGAGGACATCCTGTGGTGCACTGAAATGGAAAGGGTGTTTGGCTTCCCCGTCC
ACTACACAGACGTCTCCAACATGAGCCGCTTGGCGAGGCAGAGACTGCTGGGCCGATCGTGGAGCGTGCC
GGTCATCCGCCACCTCTTCGCTCCGCTGAAGGAATATTTTGCTTGTGTGTCTAGCGGCAATAGTAACGCT
AACAGCCGCGGGCCGAGCTTCAGCAGCGGCCTGGTGCCGTTAAGCTTGCGCGGCAGCCATATGGGCCCTA
TGGAGATATACAAGACAGTGTCTGCATGGAAGAGACAGCCAGTGCGGGTACTGAGCCTCTTCAGAAACAT
CGACAAGGTACTAAAGAGTTTGGGCTTCTTGGAAAGCGGTTCTGGTTCTGGGGGAGGAACGCTGAAGTAC
GTGGAAGATGTCACAAATGTCGTGAGGAGAGACGTGGAGAAATGGGGCCCCTTTGACCTGGTGTACGGCT
CGACGCAGCCCCTAGGCAGCTCTTGTGATCGCTGTCCCGGCTGGTACATGTTCCAGTTCCACCGGATCCT
GCAGTATGCGCTGCCTCGCCAGGAGAGTCAGCGGCCCTTCTTCTGGATATTCATGGACAATCTGCTGCTG
ACTGAGGATGACCAAGAGACAACTACCCGCTTCCTTCAGACAGAGGCTGTGACCCTCCAGGATGTCCGTG
GCAGAGACTACCAGAATGCTATGCGGGTGTGGAGCAACATTCCAGGGCTGAAGAGCAAGCATGCGCCCCT
GACCCCAAAGGAAGAAGAGTATCTGCAAGCCCAAGTCAGAAGCAGGAGCAAGCTGGACGCCCCGAAAGTT
GACCTCCTGGTGAAGAACTGCCTTCTCCCGCTGAGAGAGTACTTCAAGTATTTTTCTCAAAACTCACTTC
CTCTTGGAGGGCCGAGCTCTGGCGCACCCCCACCAAGTGGAGGGTCTCCTGCCGGGTCCCCAACATCTAC
TGAAGAAGGCACCAGCGAATCCGCAACGCCCGAGTCAGGCCCTGGTACCTCCACAGAACCATCTGAAGGT
AGTGCGCCTGGTTCCCCAGCTGGAAGCCCTACTTCCACCGAAGAAGGCACGTCAACCGAACCAAGTGAAG
GATCTGCCCCTGGGACCAGCACTGAACCATCTGAGATGGACAAGAAGTATTCTATCGGACTGGCCATCGG
GACTAATAGCGTCGGGTGGGCCGTGATCACTGACGAGTACAAGGTGCCCTCTAAGAAGTTCAAGGTGCTC
GGGAACACCGACCGGCATTCCATCAAGAAAAATCTGATCGGAGCTCTCCTCTTTGATTCAGGGGAGACCG
CTGAAGCAACCCGCCTCAAGCGGACTGCTAGACGGCGGTACACCAGGAGGAAGAACCGGATTTGTTACCT
TCAAGAGATATTCTCCAACGAAATGGCAAAGGTCGACGACAGCTTCTTCCATAGGCTGGAAGAATCATTC
CTCGTGGAAGAGGATAAGAAGCATGAACGGCATCCCATCTTCGGTAATATCGTCGACGAGGTGGCCTATC
ACGAGAAATACCCAACCATCTACCATCTTCGCAAAAAGCTGGTGGACTCAACCGACAAGGCAGACCTCCG
GCTTATCTACCTGGCCCTGGCCCACATGATCAAGTTCAGAGGCCACTTCCTGATCGAGGGCGACCTCAAT
CCTGACAATAGCGATGTGGATAAACTGTTCATCCAGCTGGTGCAGACTTACAACCAGCTCTTTGAAGAGA
ACCCCATCAATGCAAGCGGAGTCGATGCCAAGGCCATTCTGTCAGCCCGGCTGTCAAAGAGCCGCAGACT
TGAGAATCTTATCGCTCAGCTGCCGGGTGAAAAGAAAAATGGACTGTTCGGGAACCTGATTGCTCTTTCA
CTTGGGCTGACTCCCAATTTCAAGTCTAATTTCGACCTGGCAGAGGATGCCAAGCTGCAACTGTCCAAGG
ACACCTATGATGACGATCTCGACAACCTCCTGGCCCAGATCGGTGACCAATACGCCGACCTTTTCCTTGC
TGCTAAGAATCTTTCTGACGCCATCCTGCTGTCTGACATTCTCCGCGTGAACACTGAAATCACCAAGGCC
CCTCTTTCAGCTTCAATGATTAAGCGGTATGATGAGCACCACCAGGACCTGACCCTGCTTAAGGCACTCG
TCCGGCAGCAGCTTCCGGAGAAGTACAAGGAAATCTTCTTTGACCAGTCAAAGAATGGATACGCCGGCTA
CATCGACGGAGGTGCCTCCCAAGAGGAATTTTATAAGTTTATCAAACCTATCCTTGAGAAGATGGACGGC
ACCGAAGAGCTCCTCGTGAAACTGAATCGGGAGGATCTGCTGCGGAAGCAGCGCACTTTCGACAATGGGA
GCATTCCCCACCAGATCCATCTTGGGGAGCTTCACGCCATCCTTCGGCGCCAAGAGGACTTCTACCCCTT
TCTTAAGGACAACAGGGAGAAGATTGAGAAAATTCTCACTTTCCGCATCCCCTACTACGTGGGACCCCTC
GCCAGAGGAAATAGCCGGTTTGCTTGGATGACCAGAAAGTCAGAAGAAACTATCACTCCCTGGAACTTCG
AAGAGGTGGTGGACAAGGGAGCCAGCGCTCAGTCATTCATCGAACGGATGACTAACTTCGATAAGAACCT
CCCCAATGAGAAGGTCCTGCCGAAACATTCCCTGCTCTACGAGTACTTTACCGTGTACAACGAGCTGACC
AAGGTGAAATATGTCACCGAAGGGATGAGGAAGCCCGCATTCCTGTCAGGCGAACAAAAGAAGGCAATTG
TGGACCTTCTGTTCAAGACCAATAGAAAGGTGACCGTGAAGCAGCTGAAGGAGGACTATTTCAAGAAAAT
TGAATGCTTCGACTCTGTGGAGATTAGCGGGGTCGAAGATCGGTTCAACGCAAGCCTGGGTACCTACCAT
GATCTGCTTAAGATCATCAAGGACAAGGATTTTCTGGACAATGAGGAGAACGAGGACATCCTTGAGGACA
TTGTCCTGACTCTCACTCTGTTCGAGGACCGGGAAATGATCGAGGAGAGGCTTAAGACCTACGCCCATCT
GTTCGACGATAAAGTGATGAAGCAACTTAAACGGAGAAGATATACCGGATGGGGACGCCTTAGCCGCAAA
CTCATCAACGGAATCCGGGACAAACAGAGCGGAAAGACCATTCTTGATTTCCTTAAGAGCGACGGATTCG
CTAATCGCAACTTCATGCAACTTATCCATGATGATTCCCTGACCTTTAAGGAGGACATCCAGAAGGCCCA
AGTGTCTGGACAAGGTGACTCACTGCACGAGCATATCGCAAATCTGGCTGGTTCACCCGCTATTAAGAAG
GGTATTCTCCAGACCGTGAAAGTCGTGGACGAGCTGGTCAAGGTGATGGGTCGCCATAAACCAGAGAACA
TTGTCATCGAGATGGCCAGGGAAAACCAGACTACCCAGAAGGGACAGAAGAACAGCAGGGAGCGGATGAA
AAGAATTGAGGAAGGGATTAAGGAGCTCGGGTCACAGATCCTTAAAGAGCACCCGGTGGAAAACACCCAG
CTTCAGAATGAGAAGCTCTATCTGTACTACCTTCAAAATGGACGCGATATGTATGTGGACCAAGAGCTTG
ATATCAACAGGCTCTCAGACTACGACGTGGACGCCATCGTCCCTCAGAGCTTCCTCAAAGACGACTCAAT
TGACAATAAGGTGCTGACTCGCTCAGACAAGAACCGGGGAAAGTCAGATAACGTGCCCTCAGAGGAAGTC
GTGAAAAAGATGAAGAACTATTGGCGCCAGCTTCTGAACGCAAAGCTGATCACTCAGCGGAAGTTCGACA
ATCTCACTAAGGCTGAGAGGGGCGGACTGAGCGAACTGGACAAAGCAGGATTCATTAAACGGCAACTTGT
GGAGACTCGGCAGATTACTAAACATGTCGCCCAAATCCTTGACTCACGCATGAATACCAAGTACGACGAA
AACGACAAACTTATCCGCGAGGTGAAGGTGATTACCCTGAAGTCCAAGCTGGTCAGCGATTTCAGAAAGG
ACTTTCAATTCTACAAAGTGCGGGAGATCAATAACTATCATCATGCTCATGACGCATATCTGAATGCCGT
GGTGGGAACCGCCCTGATCAAGAAGTACCCAAAGCTGGAAAGCGAGTTCGTGTACGGAGACTACAAGGTC
TACGACGTGCGCAAGATGATTGCCAAATCTGAGCAGGAGATCGGAAAGGCCACCGCAAAGTACTTCTTCT
ACAGCAACATCATGAATTTCTTCAAGACCGAAATCACCCTTGCAAACGGTGAGATCCGGAAGAGGCCGCT
CATCGAGACTAATGGGGAGACTGGCGAAATCGTGTGGGACAAGGGCAGAGATTTCGCTACCGTGCGCAAA
GTGCTTTCTATGCCTCAAGTGAACATCGTGAAGAAAACCGAGGTGCAAACCGGAGGCTTTTCTAAGGAAT
CAATCCTCCCCAAGCGCAACTCCGACAAGCTCATTGCAAGGAAGAAGGATTGGGACCCTAAGAAGTACGG
CGGATTCGATTCACCAACTGTGGCTTATTCTGTCCTGGTCGTGGCTAAGGTGGAAAAAGGAAAGTCTAAG
AAGCTCAAGAGCGTGAAGGAACTGCTGGGTATCACCATTATGGAGCGCAGCTCCTTCGAGAAGAACCCAA
TTGACTTTCTCGAAGCCAAAGGTTACAAGGAAGTCAAGAAGGACCTTATCATCAAGCTCCCAAAGTATAG
CCTGTTCGAACTGGAGAATGGGCGGAAGCGGATGCTCGCCTCCGCTGGCGAACTTCAGAAGGGTAATGAG
CTGGCTCTCCCCTCCAAGTACGTGAATTTCCTCTACCTTGCAAGCCATTACGAGAAGCTGAAGGGGAGCC
CCGAGGACAACGAGCAAAAGCAACTGTTTGTGGAGCAGCATAAGCATTATCTGGACGAGATCATTGAGCA
GATTTCCGAGTTTTCTAAACGCGTCATTCTCGCTGATGCCAACCTCGATAAAGTCCTTAGCGCATACAAT
AAGCACAGAGACAAACCAATTCGGGAGCAGGCTGAGAATATCATCCACCTGTTCACCCTCACCAATCTTG
GTGCCCCTGCCGCATTCAAGTACTTCGACACCACCATCGACCGGAAACGCTATACCTCCACCAAAGAAGT
GCTGGACGCCACCCTCATCCACCAGAGCATCACCGGACTTTACGAAACTCGGATTGACCTCTCACAGCTC
GGAGGGGATGCCTATCCCTATGACGTGCCCGATTATGCCAGCCTGGGCAGCGGCTCCCCCAAGAAAAAAC
GCAAGGTGGAAGATCCTAAGAAAAAGCGGAAAGTGGACGGCATTGGTAGTGGGAGCAACGGCAGCAGCGG
ATCCAGCGAGCTGATTAAGGAGAACATGCACATGAAGCTGTACATGGAGGGCACCGTGGACAACCATCAC
TTCAAGTGCACATCCGAGGGCGAAGGCAAGCCCTACGAGGGCACCCAGACCATGAGAATCAAGGTGGTCG
AGGGCGGCCCTCTCCCCTTCGCCTTCGACATCCTGGCTACTAGCTTCCTCTACGGCAGCAAGACCTTCAT
CAACCACACCCAGGGCATCCCCGACTTCTTCAAGCAGTCCTTCCCTGAGGGCTTCACATGGGAGAGAGTC
ACCACATACGAAGACGGGGGCGTGCTGACCGCTACCCAGGACACCAGCCTCCAGGACGGCTGCCTCATCT
ACAACGTCAAGATCAGAGGGGTGAACTTCACATCCAACGGCCCTGTGATGCAGAAGAAAACACTCGGCTG
GGAGGCCTTCACCGAGACGCTGTACCCCGCTGACGGCGGCCTGGAAGGCAGAAACGACATGGCCCTGAAG
CTCGTGGGCGGGAGCCATCTGATCGCAAACATCAAGACCACATATAGATCCAAGAAACCCGCTAAGAACC
TCAAGATGCCTGGCGTCTACTATGTGGACTACAGACTGGAAAGAATCAAGGAGGCCAACAACGAGACCTA
CGTCGAGCAGCACGAGGTGGCAGTGGCCAGATACTGCGACCTCCCTAGCAAACTGGGGCACAAGCTTAAT
GGCGGTGGCGGAGGGATGGATGCTAAGTCACTAACTGCCTGGTCCCGGACACTGGTGACCTTCAAGGATG
TATTTGTGGACTTCACCAGGGAGGAGTGGAAGCTGCTGGACACTGCTCAGCAGATCGTGTACAGAAATGT
GATGCTGGAGAACTATAAGAACCTGGTTTCCTTGGGTTATCAGCTTACTAAGCCAGATGTGATCCTCCGG
TTGGAGAAGGGAGAAGAGCCCTAGTAAGCGGCCGCACTCGAGATATCTAGACCCAGCTTTCTTGTACAAA
GTTGGCATTATAAGAAAGCATTGCTTATCAATTTGTTGCAACGAACAGGTCACTATCAGTCAAAATAAAA
TCATTATTTGCCATCCAGCTGCAGCTCTGGCCCGTGTCTCAAAATCTCTGATGTTACATTGCACAAGATA
AAAATATATCATCATGAACAATAAAACTGTCTGCTTACATAAACAGTAATACAAGGGGTGTTATGAGCCA
TATTCAACGGGAAACGTCGAGGCCGCGATTAAATTCCAACATGGATGCTGATTTATATGGGTATAAATGG
GCTCGCGATAATGTCGGGCAATCAGGTGCGACAATCTATCGCTTGTATGGGAAGCCCGATGCGCCAGAGT
TGTTTCTGAAACATGGCAAAGGTAGCGTTGCCAATGATGTTACAGATGAGATGGTCAGACTAAACTGGCT
GACGGAATTTATGCCTCTTCCGACCATCAAGCATTTTATCCGTACTCCTGATGATGCATGGTTACTCACC
ACTGCGATCCCCGGAAAAACAGCATTCCAGGTATTAGAAGAATATCCTGATTCAGGTGAAAATATTGTTG
ATGCGCTGGCAGTGTCCCTGCGCCGGTTGCATTCGATTCCTGTTTGTAATTGTCCTTTTAACAGCGATCG
CGTATTTCGTCTCGCTCAGGCGCAATCACGAATGAATAACGGTTTGGTTGATGCGAGTGATTTTGATGAC
GAGCGTAATGGCTGGCCTGTTGAACAAGTCTGGAAAGAAATGCATAAACTTTTGCCATTCTCACCGGATT
CAGTCGTCACTCATGGTGATTTCTCACTTGATAACCTTATTTTTGACGAGGGGAAATTAATAGGTTGTAT
TGATGTTGGACGAGTCGGAATCGCAGACCGATACCAGGATCTTGCCATCCTATGGAACTGCCTCGGTGAG
TTTTCTCCTTCATTACAGAAACGGCTTTTTCAAAAATATGGTATTGATAATCCTGATATGAATAAATTGC
AGTTTCATTTGATGCTCGATGAGTTTTTCTAATCAGAATTGGTTAATTGGTTGTAACATTATTCAGATTG
GGCCCCGTTCCACTGAGCGTCAGACCCCGTAGAAAAGATCAAAGGATCTTCTTGAGATCCTTTTTTTCTG
CGCGTAATCTGCTGCTTGCAAACAAAAAAACCACCGCTACCAGCGGTGGTTTGTTTGCCGGATCAAGAGC
TACCAACTCTTTTTCCGAAGGTAACTGGCTTCAGCAGAGCGCAGATACCAAATACTGTTCTTCTAGTGTA
GCCGTAGTTAGGCCACCACTTCAAGAACTCTGTAGCACCGCCTACATACCTCGCTCTGCTAATCCTGTTA
CCAGTGGCTGCTGCCAGTGGCGATAAGTCGTGTCTTACCGGGTTGGACTCAAGACGATAGTTACCGGATA
AGGCGCAGCGGTCGGGCTGAACGGGGGGTTCGTGCACACAGCCCAGCTTGGAGCGAACGACCTACACCGA
ACTGAGATACCTACAGCGTGAGCTATGAGAAAGCGCCACGCTTCCCGAAGGGAGAAAGGCGGACAGGTAT
CCGGTAAGCGGCAGGGTCGGAACAGGAGAGCGCACGAGGGAGCTTCCAGGGGGAAACGCCTGGTATCTTT
ATAGTCCTGTCGGGTTTCGCCACCTCTGACTTGAGCGTCGATTTTTGTGATGCTCGTCAGGGGGGCGGAG
CCTATGGAAAAACGCCAGCAACGCGGCCTTTTTACGGTTCCTGGCCTTTTGCTGGCCTTTTGCTCACATG
TT
Features (pLannotate 1.2.2; 13 found; start..end, strand, type, name):
      1..46      +  rep_origin     RSF ori (fragment): Plasmids containing the RSF 1030 origin of replication can be propagated in E. coli cells that contain additional plasmids with compatible origins.
    106..149     -  terminator     rrnB T1 terminator: Escherichia coli rrnB; transcription terminator T1 from the E. coli rrnB gene
    281..308     +  terminator     rrnB T2 terminator: transcription terminator T2 from the E. coli rrnB gene
    358..457     +  protein_bind   attL1: mutant version of attL; recombination site for the Gateway® LR reaction LR Clonase™
    493..530     +  misc_feature   MCS (fragment): multiple cloning site
    547..1449    +  CDS            Dnmt3a (fragment): DNM3A_MOUSE - Experimental evidence at protein level: Swiss-Prot protein existence level 1. Required for genome-wide de novo methylation and is essential for the establishment of DNA methylation patterns during development (PubMed:9662389, PubMed:11399089, PubMed:10555141, PubMed:11919202, PubMed:16567415, PubMed:17713477). DNA methylation is coordinated with methylation of histones (PubMed:9662389, PubMed:11399089, PubMed:10555141, PubMed:11919202, PubMed:16567415, PubMed:17713477). It modifies DNA in a non-processive manner and also methylates non-CpG sites (PubMed:9662389, PubMed:11399089,
   1534..2175    +  CDS            Dnmt3l (fragment): DNM3L_MOUSE - Experimental evidence at protein level: Swiss-Prot protein existence level 1. Catalytically inactive regulatory factor of DNA methyltransferases that can either promote or inhibit DNA methylation depending on the context (PubMed:11719692, PubMed:15318244, PubMed:15671018, PubMed:24074865). Essential for the function of DNMT3A and DNMT3B: activates DNMT3A and DNMT3B by binding to their catalytic domain (PubMed:15671018). Acts by accelerating the binding of DNA and S-adenosyl-L-methionine (AdoMet) to the methyltransferases and dissociates from the complex after DNA binding to the m
   2416..6519    +  CDS            cas9: CAS9_STRP1 - Also known as csn1 From Streptococcus pyogenes serotype M1.
   6655..7350    +  CDS            TagBFP: TagBFP is a basic (constitutively fluorescent) blue fluorescent protein published in 2008, derived from Entacmaea quadricolor. It is reported to be a very rapidly-maturing monomer with very low acid sensitivity.
   7396..7581    +  CDS            KRAB: Krüppel-associated box (KRAB) transcriptional repression domain from the human zinc finger protein ZNF10 (Margolin et al., 1994)
   7611..7710    -  protein_bind   attL2: mutant version of attL; recombination site for the Gateway® LR reaction LR Clonase™
   7833..8642    +  CDS            KanR: aminoglycoside phosphotransferase; aph(3')-Ia; confers resistance to kanamycin in bacteria or G418 (Geneticin®) in eukaryotes
   8732..9320    +  rep_origin     ori: high-copy-number ColE1/pMB1/pBR322/pUC origin of replication
