[The description below was written by a language model from this plasmid's Addgene catalogue record and pLannotate feature annotations shown in this document.]
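Description:
pENTR1a-CRISPRoffv2.1 is a Gateway entry clone built on the Invitrogen pENTR1a backbone, carrying the synthetic CRISPRoff v2.1 epigenetic silencing fusion between attL1 and attL2 recombination sites. It is propagated in E. coli as a high-copy plasmid through a ColE1/pUC-type origin and selected with kanamycin via the aph(3')-Ia resistance gene. The rrnB T1 and T2 terminators upstream of attL1 are standard entry-vector elements that shield the insert from read-through bacterial transcription. A short annotated RSF origin fragment is most likely a partial homology match rather than a functional second origin.

The insert, cloned between EcoRI and NotI, is annotated as a single same-strand series of coding segments: a fragment of mouse Dnmt3a (the de novo DNA methyltransferase), a fragment of Dnmt3l (its catalytically inactive activating cofactor), Streptococcus pyogenes Cas9, TagBFP, and the ZNF10 KRAB repression domain. In the CRISPRoff design the Cas9 moiety is expected to be nuclease-dead, although the feature table labels it only as cas9. When guided to a promoter, the fusion combines DNA methylation with KRAB-mediated repressive chromatin to silence the target gene, and TagBFP marks expressing cells. The catalogue calls TagBFP a C-terminal tag, but the annotation places it internally, between Cas9 and KRAB.

No promoter or polyadenylation signal is annotated within the att-flanked region, so despite the "mammalian expression" classification the plasmid is not itself an expression vector. Its stated purpose is as a Gateway cloning vector: an LR Clonase reaction transfers the CRISPRoff cassette into a destination vector that supplies those elements. The record does not specify which destination vectors were used.
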