Addgene plasmid #207174: pENTR1a-CRISPRoffv2.1
Purpose: Gateway Cloning Vector for CRISPRoffv2.1
Depositing lab: David Bersten. Publication: dFLASH; dual FLuorescent transcription factor Activity Sensor for Histone integrated live-cell reporting and high-content screening. Allen TP, Roennfeldt AE, Reckdharajkumar M, Liu M, Quinn RJ, Russell DL, Peet DJ, Whitelaw ML, Bersten DC. bioRxiv 2023.11.21.568191 10.1101/2023.11.21.568191.
Backbone
  Vector backbone: pENTR1a
  Backbone manufacturer: Invitrogen
  Vector type: Mammalian Expression, CRISPR
Growth in bacteria
  Bacterial resistance: Kanamycin, 50 μg/mL
  Growth temperature: 37°C
  Growth strain: DH5alpha
  Copy number: High Copy
Gene/Insert
  Gene/Insert name: CRISPRoffv2.1
  Species: Synthetic
  Tag / fusion protein: TagBFP (C terminal on insert)
  Cloning method: Restriction Enzyme; 5′ cloning site EcoRI (unknown if destroyed); 3′ cloning site NotI (unknown if destroyed)
  Sequencing primers: 5′ NA
Terms and licenses: Academic/Nonprofit Terms; Industry Terms: Not Available to Industry
Depositor comments: Please visit https://doi.org/10.1101/2023.11.21.568191 for bioRxiv preprint.
How to cite: pENTR1a-CRISPRoffv2.1 was a gift from David Bersten (Addgene plasmid # 207174 ; http://n2t.net/addgene:207174 ; RRID:Addgene_207174)
